>Addgene plasmid #23354 | pDONR223-CRKL | depositor partial sequence | sequence record 11005 | Author sequence
ATGTCCTCCGCCAGGTTCGACTCCTCGGACCGCTCCGCCTGGTATATGGGGCCGGTGTCTCGCCAGGAGG
CGCAGACCCGGCTCCAGGGCCAGCGCCACGGTATGTTCCTCGTCCGCGATTCTTCCACCTGCCCTGGGGA
CTATGTGCTGTCGGTGTCCGAGAACTCGCGGGTCTCCCACTACATCATCAACTCGCTGCCCAACCGCCGT
TTTAAGATCGGGGACCAGGAATTTGACCATTTGCCGGCCCTGCTGGAGTTTTACAAGATCCACTACCTGG
ACACCACCACCCTCATCGAGCCTGCGCCCAGGTATCCAAGCCCACCAATGGGATCTGTCTCAGCACCCAA
CCTGCCTACAGCAGAAGATAACCTGGAATATGTACGGACTCTGTATGATTTTCCTGGGAATGATGCCGAA
GACCTGCCCTTTAAAAAGGGTGAGATCCTAGTGATAATAGAGAAGCCTGAAGAACAGTGGTGGAGTGCCC
GGAACAAGGATGGCCGGGTTGGGATGATTCCTGTCCCTTATGTCGAAAAGCTTGTGAGATCCTCACCACA
CGGAAAGCATGGAAATAGGAATTCCAACAGTTATGGGATCCCAGAACCTGCTCATGCATACGCTCAACCT
CAGACCACAACTCCTCTACCTGCAGTTTCCGGTTCTCCTGGGGCAGCAATCACCCCTTTGCCATCCACAC
AGAATGGACCTGTCTTTGCGAAAGCAATCCAGAAAAGAGTACCCTGTGCTTATGACAAGACTGCCTTGGC
ATTAGAGGTTGGTGACATCGTGAAAGTCACAAGGATGAATATAAATGGCCAGTGGGAAGGCGAAGTGAAC
GGGCGCAAAGGGCTTTTCCCCTTTACGCACGTCAAAATCTTTGACCCTCAAAACCCAGATGAAAACGAGT
TG
