>Addgene plasmid #23354 | pDONR223-CRKL | addgene partial sequence | sequence record 29256 | 23354 with M13pUC-fwd
AGCTCGGGCCCAATAATGATTTTATTTTGACTGATAGTGACCTGTTCGTTGCAACAAATTGATGAGCAAT
GCTTTTTTATAATGCCAACTTTGTACAAAAAAGTTGGCACCATGTCCTCCGCCAGGTTCGACTCCTCGGA
CCGCTCCGCCTGGTATATGGGGCCGGTGTCTCGCCAGGAGGCGCAGACCCGGCTCCAGGGCCAGCGCCAC
GGTATGTTCCTCGTCCGCGATTCTTCCACCTGCCCTGGGGACTATGTGCTGTCGGTGTCCGAGAACTCGC
GGGTCTCCCACTACATCATCAACTCGCTGCCCAACCGCCGTTTTAAGATCGGGGACCAGGAATTTGACCA
TTTGCCGGCCCTGCTGGAGTTTTACAAGATCCACTACCTGGACACCACCACCCTCATCGAGCCTGCGCCC
AGGTATCCAAGCCCACCAATGGGATCTGTCTCAGCACCCAACCTGCCTACAGCAGAAGATAACCTGGAAT
ATGTACGGACTCTGTATGATTTTCCTGGGAATGATGCCGAAGACCTGCCCTTTAAAAAGGGTGAGATCCT
AGTGATAATAGAGAAGCCTGAAGAACAGTGGTG
