[The description below was written by a language model from this plasmid's Addgene catalogue record.]
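Description:
pDONR223-CRKL is a Gateway entry-type clone built in the Invitrogen pDONR223 donor backbone (about 5 kb without insert) and carrying the human CRKL open reading frame, an insert of roughly 912 bp encoding the CRK-like adaptor protein (the homolog of the v-crk avian sarcoma virus CT10 oncogene). It is a high-copy bacterial plasmid maintained in standard E. coli cloning strains such as DH5alpha under spectinomycin selection. The ORF was introduced by Gateway recombination, so in general terms it should sit between recombination sites that allow it to be moved in a single step into compatible destination vectors. No feature table is provided, however, so the exact att sites, origin of replication and other backbone elements are not itemised in the record. M13 forward and reverse primer sites flank the insert for sequence verification.

The key design point is that the CRKL ORF lacks a stop codon. This "open" configuration lets the coding sequence be read through into whatever C-terminal epitope tag and stop codon the chosen destination vector supplies. The record lists no promoter for the insert, and the depositors state explicitly that the plasmid should not be transfected directly; it serves purely as a shuttle and archival source of the ORF. They point to a companion set of lentiviral destination vectors (pLX301 to pLX304) for expressing such ORFs in mammalian cells. The clone is distributed as part of an ORF kit, and the associated publication concerns resistance to RAF inhibition through MAP kinase pathway reactivation, suggesting use in gain-of-function expression studies.
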