Addgene plasmid #23354: pDONR223-CRKL
Depositing lab: William Hahn & David Root. Depositing organization: Dana-Farber Cancer Institute. Publication: COT drives resistance to RAF inhibition through MAP kinase pathway reactivation. Johannessen CM, Boehm JS, Kim SY, Thomas SR, Wardwell L, Johnson LA, Emery CM, Stransky N, Cogdill AP, Barretina J, Caponigro G, Hieronymus H, Murray RR, Salehi-Ashtiani K, Hill DE, Vidal M, Zhao JJ, Yang X, Alkan O, Kim S, Harris JL, Wilson CJ, Myer VE, Finan PM, Root DE, Roberts TM, Golub T, Flaherty KT, Dummer R, Weber BL, Sellers WR, Schlegel R, Wargo JA, Hahn WC, Garraway LA. Nature. 2010 Dec 16;468(7326):968-72. doi: 10.1038/nature09627 PubMed 21107320.
Backbone
  Vector backbone: pDONR223
  Backbone manufacturer: Invitrogen
  Backbone size w/o insert (bp): 5005
  Vector type: Gateway Donor vector
Growth in bacteria
  Bacterial resistance: Spectinomycin, 50 μg/mL
  Growth temperature: 37°C
  Growth strain: DH5alpha
  Copy number: High Copy
Gene/Insert
  Gene/Insert name: CRKL (alt name: v-crk sarcoma virus CT10 oncogene homolog (avian)-like;CRKL)
  Species: H. sapiens (human)
  Insert size (bp): 912
  Entrez Gene: CRKL
  Cloning method: Gateway Cloning
  Sequencing primers: 5′ M13pUC-fwd; 3′ M13rev
Terms and licenses: Academic/Nonprofit Terms; Industry Terms: Not Available to Industry
Depositor comments: The ORF has no Stop codon. This design enables easy recombination into a destination vector to add an epitope tag of choice and Stop codon to the ORF. Do NOT use this plasmid directly for transfections. A set of 4 custom lentiviral vectors is available ( pLX301 (http://www.addgene.org/25895/) , pLX302 (http://www.addgene.org/25896/) , pLX303 (http://www.addgene.org/25897/) , pLX304 (http://www.addgene.org/25890/) ) to be used to express these ORFs in mammalian cells. These plasmids are not included in the kit and must be ordered separately.
How to cite: pDONR223-CRKL was a gift from William Hahn & David Root (Addgene plasmid # 23354 ; http://n2t.net/addgene:23354 ; RRID:Addgene_23354)
